>Addgene plasmid #214301 | pMAL-MBP-KRas-S17N | addgene full sequence | sequence record 422221 | Addgene NGS Result
ATAATGTGTGGAATTGTGAGCGGATAACAATTTCACACAGGAAACAGCCAGTCCGTTTAGGTGTTTTCAC
GAGCAATTGACCAACAAGGACCATAGATTATGAAAATCGAAGAAGGTAAACTGGTAATCTGGATTAACGG
CGATAAAGGCTATAACGGTCTCGCTGAAGTCGGTAAGAAATTCGAGAAAGATACCGGAATTAAAGTCACC
GTTGAGCATCCGGATAAACTGGAAGAGAAATTCCCACAGGTTGCGGCAACTGGCGATGGCCCTGACATTA
TCTTCTGGGCACACGACCGCTTTGGTGGCTACGCTCAATCTGGCCTGTTGGCTGAAATCACCCCGGACAA
AGCGTTCCAGGACAAGCTGTATCCGTTTACCTGGGATGCCGTACGTTACAACGGCAAGCTGATTGCTTAC
CCGATCGCTGTTGAAGCGTTATCGCTGATTTATAACAAAGATCTGCTGCCGAACCCGCCAAAAACCTGGG
AAGAGATCCCGGCGCTGGATAAAGAACTGAAAGCGAAAGGTAAGAGCGCGCTGATGTTCAACCTGCAAGA
ACCGTACTTCACCTGGCCGCTGATTGCTGCTGACGGGGGTTATGCGTTCAAGTATGAAAACGGCAAGTAC
GACATTAAAGACGTGGGCGTGGATAACGCTGGCGCGAAAGCGGGTCTGACCTTCCTGGTTGACCTGATTA
AAAACAAACACATGAATGCAGACACCGATTACTCCATCGCAGAAGCTGCCTTTAATAAAGGCGAAACAGC
GATGACCATCAACGGCCCGTGGGCATGGTCCAACATCGACACCAGCAAAGTGAATTATGGTGTAACGGTA
CTGCCGACCTTCAAGGGTCAACCATCCAAACCGTTCGTTGGCGTGCTGAGCGCAGGTATTAACGCCGCCA
GTCCGAACAAAGAGCTGGCAAAAGAGTTCCTCGAAAACTATCTGCTGACTGATGAAGGTCTGGAAGCGGT
TAATAAAGACAAACCGCTGGGTGCCGTAGCGCTGAAGTCTTACGAGGAAGAGTTGGTGAAAGATCCGCGT
ATTGCCGCCACTATGGAAAACGCCCAGAAAGGTGAAATCATGCCGAACATCCCGCAGATGTCCGCTTTCT
GGTATGCCGTGCGTACTGCGGTGATCAACGCCGCCAGCGGTCGTCAGACTGTCGATGAAGCCCTGAAAGA
CGCGCAGACTAATTCGAGCTCGAACAACAACAACAATAACAATAACAACAACCTCGGGATCGAGGGAAGG
ATTTCACATATGATGACTGAATATAAACTTGTGGTAGTTGGAGCTGGTGGCGTAGGCAAGAATGCCTTGA
CGATACAGCTAATTCAGAATCATTTTGTGGACGAATATGATCCAACAATAGAGGATTCCTACAGGAAGCA
AGTAGTAATTGATGGAGAAACCTGTCTCTTGGATATTCTCGACACAGCAGGTCAAGAGGAGTACAGTGCA
ATGAGGGACCAGTACATGAGGACTGGGGAGGGCTTTCTTTGTGTATTTGCCATAAATAATACTAAATCAT
TTGAAGATATTCACCATTATAGAGAACAAATTAAAAGAGTTAAGGACTCTGAAGATGTACCTATGGTCCT
AGTAGGAAATAAATGTGATTTGCCTTCTAGAACAGTAGACACAAAACAGGCTCAGGACTTAGCAAGAAGT
TATGGAATTCCTTTTATTGAAACATCAGCAAAGACAAGACAGGGTGTTGATGATGCCTTCTATACATTAG
TTCGAGAAATTCGAAAACATAAAGAAAAGATGAGCAAAGATGGTAAAAAGAAGAAAAAGAAGTCAAAGAC
AAAGTGTGTAATTATGTAAGGATCCGAATTCCCTGCAGGTAATCATCATCATCACCACCACTAAATAAGC
TTCAAATAAAACGAAAGGCTCAGTCGAAAGACTGGGCCTTTCGTTTTATCTGTTGTTTGTCGGTGAACGC
TCTCCTGAGTAGGACAAATCCGCCGGGAGCGGATTTGAACGTTGCGAAGCAACGGCCCGGAGGGTGGCGG
GCAGGACGCCCGCCATAAACTGCCAGGCATCAAATTAAGCAGAAGGCCATCCTGACGGATGGCCTTTTTG
CGTTTCTACAAACTCTTTCGGTCCGTTGTTTATTTTTCTAAATACATTCAAATATGTATCCGCTCATGAG
ACAATAACCCTGATAAATGCTTCAATAATATTGAAAAAGGAAGAGTATGAGTATTCAACATTTCCGTGTC
GCCCTTATTCCCTTTTTTGCGGCATTTTGCCTTCCTGTTTTTGCTCACCCAGAAACGCTGGTGAAAGTAA
AAGATGCTGAAGATCAGTTGGGTGCACGAGTGGGTTACATCGAACTGGATCTCAACAGCGGTAAGATCCT
TGAGAGTTTTCGCCCCGAAGAACGTTTCCCAATGATGAGCACTTTTAAAGTTCTGCTATGTGGCGCGGTA
TTATCCCGTGTTGACGCCGGGCAAGAGCAACTCGGTCGCCGCATACACTATTCTCAGAATGACTTGGTTG
AGTACTCACCAGTCACAGAAAAGCATCTTACGGATGGCATGACAGTAAGAGAATTATGCAGTGCTGCCAT
AACCATGAGTGATAACACTGCGGCCAACTTACTTCTGACAACGATCGGAGGACCGAAGGAGCTAACCGCT
TTTTTGCACAACATGGGGGATCATGTAACTCGCCTTGATCGTTGGGAACCGGAGCTGAATGAAGCCATAC
CAAACGACGAGCGTGACACCACGATGCCTGTAGCAATGGCAACAACGTTGCGCAAACTATTAACTGGCGA
ACTACTTACTCTAGCTTCCCGGCAACAATTAATAGACTGGATGGAGGCGGATAAAGTTGCAGGACCACTT
CTGCGCTCGGCCCTTCCGGCTGGCTGGTTTATTGCTGATAAATCTGGAGCCGGTGAGCGTGGGTCTCGCG
GTATCATTGCAGCACTGGGGCCAGATGGTAAGCCCTCCCGTATCGTAGTTATCTACACGACGGGGAGTCA
GGCAACTATGGATGAACGAAATAGACAGATCGCTGAGATAGGTGCCTCACTGATTAAGCATTGGTAACTG
TCAGACCAAGTTTACTCATATATACTTTAGATTGATTTCCTTAGGACTGAGCGTCAACCCCGTAGAAAAG
ATCAAAGGATCTTCTTGAGATCCTTTTTTTCTGCGCGTAATCTGCTGCTTGCAAACAAAAAAACCACCGC
TACCAGCGGTGGTTTGTTTGCCGGATCAAGAGCTACCAACTCTTTTTCCGAAGGTAACTGGCTTCAGCAG
AGCGCAGATACCAAATACTGTCCTTCTAGTGTAGCCGTAGTTAGGCCACCACTTCAAGAACTCTGTAGCA
CCGCCTACATACCTCGCTCTGCTAATCCTGTTACCAGTGGCTGCTGCCAGTGGCGATAAGTCGTGTCTTA
CCGGGTTGGACTCAAGACGATAGTTACCGGATAAGGCGCAGCGGTCGGGCTGAACGGGGGGTTCGTGCAC
ACAGCCCAGCTTGGAGCGAACGACCTACACCGAACTGAGATACCTACAGCGTGAGCTATGAGAAAGCGCC
ACGCTTCCCGAAGGGAGAAAGGCGGACAGGTATCCGGTAAGCGGCAGGGTCGGAACAGGAGAGCGCACGA
GGGAGCTTCCAGGGGGAAACGCCTGGTATCTTTATAGTCCTGTCGGGTTTCGCCACCTCTGACTTGAGCG
TCGATTTTTGTGATGCTCGTCAGGGGGGCGGAGCCTATGGAAAAACGCCAGCAACGCGGCCTTTTTACGG
TTCCTGGCCTTTTGCTGGCCTTTTGCTCACATGTTCTTTCCTGCGTTATCCCCTGATTCTGTGGATAACC
GTATTACCGCCTTTGAGTGAGCTGATACCGCTCGCCGCAGCCGAACGACCGAGCGCAGCGAGTCAGTGAG
CGAGGAAGCGGAAGAGCGCCTGATGCGGTATTTTCTCCTTACGCATCTGTGCGGTATTTCACACCGCATA
TAAGGTGCACTGTGACTGGGTCATGGCTGCGCCCCGACACCCGCCAACACCCGCTGACGCGCCCTGACGG
GCTTGTCTGCTCCCGGCATCCGCTTACAGACAAGCTGTGACCGTCTCCGGGAGCTGCATGTGTCAGAGGT
TTTCACCGTCATCACCGAAACGCGCGAGGCAGCTGCGGTAAAGCTCATCAGCGTGGTCGTGCAGCGATTC
ACAGATGTCTGCCTGTTCATCCGCGTCCAGCTCGTTGAGTTTCTCCAGAAGCGTTAATGTCTGGCTTCTG
ATAAAGCGGGCCATGTTAAGGGCGGTTTTTTCCTGTTTGGTCACTGATGCCTCCGTGTAAGGGGGATTTC
TGTTCATGGGGGTAATGATACCGATGAAACGAGAGAGGATGCTCACGATACGGGTTACTGATGATGAACA
TGCCCGGTTACTGGAACGTTGTGAGGGTAAACAACTGGCGGTATGGATGCGGCGGGACCAGAGAAAAATC
ACTCAGGGTCAATGCCAGCGCTTCGTTAATACAGATGTAGGTGTTCCACAGGGTAGCCAGCAGCATCCTG
CGATGCAGATCCGGAACATAATGGTGCAGGGCGCTGACTTCCGCGTTTCCAGACTTTACGAAACACGGAA
ACCGAAGACCATTCATGTTGTTGCTCAGGTCGCAGACGTTTTGCAGCAGCAGTCGCTTCACGTTCGCTCG
CGTATCGGTGATTCATTCTGCTAACCAGTAAGGCAACCCCGCCAGCCTAGCCGGGTCCTCAACGACAGGA
GCACGATCATGCGCACCCGTGGCCAGGACCCAACGCTGCCCGAAATTCCGACACCATCGAATGGTGCAAA
ACCTTTCGCGGTATGGCATGATAGCGCCCGGAAGAGAGTCAATTCAGGGTGGTGAATGTGAAACCAGTAA
CGTTATACGATGTCGCAGAGTATGCCGGTGTCTCTTATCAGACCGTTTCCCGCGTGGTGAACCAGGCCAG
CCACGTTTCTGCGAAAACGCGGGAAAAAGTGGAAGCGGCGATGGCGGAGCTGAATTACATTCCCAACCGC
GTGGCACAACAACTGGCGGGCAAACAGTCGTTGCTGATTGGCGTTGCCACCTCCAGTCTGGCCCTGCACG
CGCCGTCGCAAATTGTCGCGGCGATTAAATCTCGCGCCGATCAACTGGGTGCCAGCGTGGTGGTGTCGAT
GGTAGAACGAAGCGGCGTCGAAGCCTGTAAAGCGGCGGTGCACAATCTTCTCGCGCAACGCGTCAGTGGG
CTGATCATTAACTATCCGCTGGATGACCAGGATGCCATTGCTGTGGAAGCTGCCTGCACTAATGTTCCGG
CGTTATTTCTTGATGTCTCTGACCAGACACCCATCAACAGTATTATTTTCTCCCATGAAGACGGTACGCG
ACTGGGCGTGGAGCATCTGGTCGCATTGGGTCACCAGCAAATCGCGCTGTTAGCGGGCCCATTAAGTTCT
GTCTCGGCGCGTCTGCGTCTGGCTGGCTGGCATAAATATCTCACTCGCAATCAAATTCAGCCGATAGCGG
AACGGGAAGGCGACTGGAGTGCCATGTCCGGTTTTCAACAAACCATGCAAATGCTGAATGAGGGCATCGT
TCCCACTGCGATGCTGGTTGCCAACGATCAGATGGCGCTGGGCGCAATGCGCGCCATTACCGAGTCCGGG
CTGCGCGTTGGTGCGGATATTTCGGTAGTGGGATACGACGATACCGAAGACAGCTCATGTTATATCCCGC
CGTTAACCACCATCAAACAGGATTTTCGCCTGCTGGGGCAAACCAGCGTGGACCGCTTGCTGCAACTCTC
TCAGGGCCAGGCGGTGAAGGGCAATCAGCTGTTGCCCGTCTCACTGGTGAAAAGAAAAACCACCCTGGCG
CCCAATACACAAACCGCCTCTCCCCGCGCGTTGGCCGATTCATTAATGCAGCTGGCACGACAGGTTTCCC
GACTGGAAAGCGGGCAGTGAGCGCAACGCAATTAATGTAAGTTAGCTCACTCATTAGGCACAATTCTCAT
GTTTGACAGCTTATCATCGACTGCACGGTGCACCAATGCTTCTGGCGTCAGGCAGCCATCGGAAGCTGTG
GTATGGCTGTGCAGGTCGTAAATCACTGCATAATTCGTGTCGCTCAAGGCGCACTCCCGTTCTGGATAAT
GTTTTTTGCGCCGACATCATAACGGTTCTGGCAAATATTCTGAAATGAGCTGTTGACAATTAATCATCGG
CTCGT
Features (pLannotate 1.2.2; 17 found; start..end, strand, type, name):
     14..30      +  protein_bind   lac operator: The lac repressor binds to the lac operator to inhibit transcription in E. coli. This inhibition can be relieved by adding lactose or isopropyl-β-D-thiogalactopyranoside (IPTG). lac repressor encoded by lacI
    100..1200    +  CDS            MBP: maltose binding protein from E. coli; malE (mutated); This version of the gene does not encode a signal sequence, so MBP will remain in the cytosol.
   1273..1839    +  CDS            K-Ras: human small GTPase proto-oncoprotein
   1893..1979    +  terminator     rrnB T1 terminator: Escherichia coli rrnB; transcription terminator T1 from the E. coli rrnB gene
   2071..2098    +  terminator     rrnB T2 terminator: transcription terminator T2 from the E. coli rrnB gene
   2145..2216    +  promoter       AmpR promoter: bla
   2217..3077    +  CDS            AmpR: β-lactamase; bla; confers resistance to ampicillin, carbenicillin, and related antibiotics
   3165..3753    +  rep_origin     ori: high-copy-number ColE1/pMB1/pBR322/pUC origin of replication
   3939..3991    -  misc_feature   bom (fragment): basis of mobility region from pBR322
   4002..4021    -  misc_feature   bom (fragment): basis of mobility region from pBR322
   4123..4314    -  CDS            rop: Rop protein, which maintains plasmids at low copy number; rop
   4331..4711    +  CDS            YPB1_ECOLX: Protein predicted: Swiss-Prot protein existence level 4. From Escherichia coli.
   4810..4887    +  promoter       lacIq promoter: lacI (mutant); In the lacIq allele, a single base change in the promoter boosts expression of the lacI gene about 10-fold.
   4888..5970    +  CDS            lacI: lac repressor; lacI; The lac repressor binds to the lac operator to inhibit transcription in E. coli. This inhibition can be relieved by adding lactose or isopropyl-β-D-thiogalactopyranoside (IPTG).
   5983..6004    +  protein_bind   CAP binding site: CAP binding activates transcription in the presence of cAMP. E. coli catabolite activator protein
   6023..6040    +  promoter       tet promoter (fragment): E. coli promoter for tetracycline efflux protein gene
   6213..6       +  promoter       tac promoter (across the origin): strong E. coli promoter; hybrid between the trp and lac UV5 promoters
