[The description below was written by a language model from this plasmid's Addgene catalogue record and pLannotate feature annotations shown in this document.]
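Description:
pMAL-MBP-KRas-S17N is a bacterial expression plasmid built on the pMAL-c5X-His backbone for producing a dominant negative form of human KRas as a fusion to maltose-binding protein in E. coli. The full sequenced record is about 6.2 kb. It replicates from a ColE1/pMB1-type origin and is selected with ampicillin through the β-lactamase (AmpR) gene and its own promoter. The catalogue lists it as high copy, although the feature table also annotates the rop gene and fragments of the pBR322 bom region, elements usually associated with copy-number moderation in pBR322-derived backbones.

Expression is driven by the tac promoter, a strong trp/lac hybrid, followed by a lac operator. The plasmid carries lacI under the lacIq promoter, so it supplies ample lac repressor to keep the cassette off until induction with IPTG. The reading frame begins with MBP from a malE version lacking the signal sequence, so the fusion stays in the cytosol. The roughly 564 bp KRas coding sequence follows, cloned between NdeI and BamHI sites that both remain intact. The rrnB T1 and T2 terminators close the transcription unit. Although the backbone name includes "His", no histidine tag is annotated in the feature table and none is listed in the catalogue fields.

The S17N substitution is the classic dominant negative Ras mutation, generally understood to favour the inactive, GDP-bound state and to sequester exchange factors. The N-terminal MBP typically improves solubility and allows amylose-affinity purification. The record supports its use for making recombinant inactive KRas protein, in the context of work on engineered parts for activating small GTPase signalling.
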