Addgene plasmid #214301: pMAL-MBP-KRas-S17N
Purpose: Express dominant negative KRas fused with MBP
Depositing lab: Cliff Stains. Depositing organization: University of Virginia. Publication: Standardized Parts for Activation of Small GTPase Signaling in Living Cells. He Y, Faulkner BM, Roberti MA, Bassford DK, Stains C. Angew Chem Int Ed Engl. 2024 Jul 26:e202403499. doi: 10.1002/anie.202403499. PubMed 39058298.
Backbone
  Vector backbone: pMAL-c5X-His
  Backbone manufacturer: Genephore
  Backbone size w/o insert (bp): 5695
  Vector type: Bacterial Expression
Growth in bacteria
  Bacterial resistance: Ampicillin, 100 μg/mL
  Growth temperature: 37°C
  Growth strain: NEB Stable
  Copy number: High Copy
Gene/Insert
  Gene/Insert name: Dominant negative KRas
  Species: H. sapiens (human)
  Insert size (bp): 564
  Mutation: KRas-S17N
  Entrez Gene: KRAS (a.k.a. 'C-K-RAS, C-K-RAS, CFC2, K-RAS2A, K-RAS2B, K-RAS4A, K-RAS4B, K-Ras, K-Ras 2, KI-RAS, KRAS1, KRAS2, NS, NS3, OES, RALD, RASK2, c-Ki-ras, c-Ki-ras2)
  Promoter: Tac
  Tag / fusion protein: Maltose-binding protein (MBP) (N terminal on insert)
  Cloning method: Restriction Enzyme; 5′ cloning site NdeI (not destroyed); 3′ cloning site BamHI (not destroyed)
Terms and licenses: Academic/Nonprofit Terms; Industry Terms: Not Available to Industry
How to cite: pMAL-MBP-KRas-S17N was a gift from Cliff Stains (Addgene plasmid # 214301 ; http://n2t.net/addgene:214301 ; RRID:Addgene_214301)
